>Addgene plasmid #100772 | HA-CPI-17-wt | addgene full sequence | sequence record 193108 | Addgene NGS Result
CGGGCCAGATATACGCGTTGACATTGATTATTGACTAGTTATTAATAGTAATCAATTACGGGGTCATTAG
TTCATAGCCCATATATGGAGTTCCGCGTTACATAACTTACGGTAAATGGCCCGCCTGGCTGACCGCCCAA
CGACCCCCGCCCATTGACGTCAATAATGACGTATGTTCCCATAGTAACGCCAATAGGGACTTTCCATTGA
CGTCAATGGGTGGAGTATTTACGGTAAACTGCCCACTTGGCAGTACATCAAGTGTATCATATGCCAAGTA
CGCCCCCTATTGACGTCAATGACGGTAAATGGCCCGCCTGGCATTATGCCCAGTACATGACCTTATGGGA
CTTTCCTACTTGGCAGTACATCTACGTATTAGTCATCGCTATTACCATGGTGATGCGGTTTTGGCAGTAC
ATCAATGGGCGTGGATAGCGGTTTGACTCACGGGGATTTCCAAGTCTCCACCCCATTGACGTCAATGGGA
GTTTGTTTTGGCACCAAAATCAACGGGACTTTCCAAAATGTCGTAACAACTCCGCCCCATTGACGCAAAT
GGGCGGTAGGCGTGTACGGTGGGAGGTCTATATAAGCAGAGCTCTCTGGCTAACTAGAGAACCCACTGCT
TACTGGCTTATCGAAATTAATACGACTCACTATAGGGAGACCCAAGCTTGGTACCATGGCGTACCCATAC
GATGTTCCAGATTACGCCGGATCCATCGATGTCGACGAATTCATGGCAGCTCAGCGGCTGGGCAAGCGCG
TGCTGAGCAAGCTGCAGTCTCCATCGCGGGCCCGCGGGCCAGGGGGCAGTCCCGGGGGGCTGCAGAAGCG
GCACGCGCGCGTCACCGTCAAGTATGACCGGCGGGAGCTGCAGCGGCGGCTGGACGTGGAGAAGTGGATC
GACGGGCGCCTGGAGGAGCTGTACCGCGGCATGGAGGCAGACATGCCCGATGAGATCAACATTGATGAAT
TGTTGGAGTTAGAGAGTGAAGAGGAGAGAAGCCGGAAAATCCAGGGACTCCTGAAGTCATGTGGGAAACC
TGTCGAGGACTTCATCCAGGAGCTGCTGGCAAAGCTTCAAGGCCTCCACAGGCAGCCCGGCCTCCGCCAG
CCAAGCCCCTCCCACGACGGCAGCCTCAGCCCCCTCCAGGACCGGGCCCGGACTGCTCACCCCTGACTCG
AGCATGCATCTAGAGGGCCCTATTCTATAGTGTCACCTAAATGCTAGAGCTCGCTGATCAGCCTCGACTG
TGCCTTCTAGTTGCCAGCCATCTGTTGTTTGCCCCTCCCCCGTGCCTTCCTTGACCCTGGAAGGTGCCAC
TCCCACTGTCCTTTCCTAATAAAATGAGGAAATTGCATCGCATTGTCTGAGTAGGTGTCATTCTATTCTG
GGGGGTGGGGTGGGGCAGGACAGCAAGGGGGAGGATTGGGAAGACAATAGCAGGCATGCTGGGGATGCGG
TGGGCTCTATGGCTTCTGAGGCGGAAAGAACCAGCTGGGGCTCTAGGGGGTATCCCC
[124 nt withheld, positions 1528-1651]
C
[91 nt withheld, positions 1653-1743]
A
[49 nt withheld, positions 1745-1793]
CCTTTGACGTTGGAGTCCACGTTCTTT
[37 nt withheld, positions 1821-1857]
ACCCTATCTCGGTCTATTCTTTTGATTTATAAGGGATTTTGCCGATTTCGGCCTATTGGTTAAAAAATGA
GCTGATTTAACAAAAATTTAACGCGAATTAATTCTGTGGAATGTGTGTCAGTTAGGGTGTGGAAAGTCCC
CAGGCTCCCCAGCAGGCAGAAGTATGCAAAGCATGCATCTCAATTAGTCAGCAACCAGGTGTGGAAAGTC
CCCAGGCTCCCCAGCAGGCAGAAGTATGCAAAGCATGCATCTCAATTAGTCAGCAACCATAGTCCCGCCC
CTAACTCCGCCCATCCCGCCCCTAACTCCGCCCAGTTCCGCCCATTCTCCGCCCCATGGCTGACTAATTT
TTTTTATTTATGCAGAGGCCGAGGCCGCCTCTGCCTCTGAGCTATTCCAGAAGTAGTGAGGAGGCTTTTT
TGGAGGCCTAGGCTTTTGCAAAAAGCTCCCGGGAGCTTGTATATCCATTTTCGGATCTGATCAAGAGACA
GGATGAGGATCGTTTCGCATGATTGAACAAGATGGATTGCACGCAGGTTCTCCGGCCGCTTGGGTGGAGA
GGCTATTCGGCTATGACTGGGCACAACAGACAATCGGCTGCTCTGATGCCGCCGTGTTCCGGCTGTCAGC
GCAGGGGCGCCCGGTTCTTTTTGTCAAGACCGACCTGTCCGGTGCCCTGAATGAACTGCAGGACGAGGCA
GCGCGGCTATCGTGGCTGGCCACGACGGGCGTTCCTTGCGCAGCTGTGCTCGACGTTGTCACTGAAGCGG
GAAGGGACTGGCTGCTATTGGGCGAAGTGCCGGGGCAGGATCTCCTGTCATCTCACCTTGCTCCTGCCGA
GAAAGTATCCATCATGGCTGATGCAATGCGGCGGCTGCATACGCTTGATCCGGCTACCTGCCCATTCGAC
CACCAAGCGAAACATCGCATCGAGCGAGCACGTACTCGGATGGAAGCCGGTCTTGTCGATCAGGATGATC
TGGACGAAGAGCATCAGGGGCTCGCGCCAGCCGAACTGTTCGCCAGGCTCAAGGCGCGCATGCCCGACGG
CGAGGATCTCGTCGTGACCCATGGCGATGCCTGCTTGCCGAATATCATGGTGGAAAATGGCCGCTTTTCT
GGATTCATCGACTGTGGCCGGCTGGGTGTGGCGGACCGCTATCAGGACATAGCGTTGGCTACCCGTGATA
TTGCTGAAGAGCTTGGCGGCGAATGGGCTGACCGCTTCCTCGTGCTTTACGGTATCGCCGCTCCCGATTC
GCAGCGCATCGCCTTCTATCGCCTTCTTGACGAGTTCTTCTGAGCGGGACTCTGGGGTTCGAAATGACCG
ACCAAGCGACGCCCAACCTGCCATCACGAGATTTCGATTCCACCGCCGCCTTCTATGAAAGGTTGGGCTT
CGGAATCGTTTTCCGGGACGCCGGCTGGATGATCCTCCAGCGCGGGGATCTCATGCTGGAGTTCTTCGCC
CACCCCAACTTGTTTATTGCAGCTTATAATGGTTACAAATAAAGCAATAGCATCACAAATTTCACAAATA
AAGCATTTTTTTCACTGCATTCTAGTTGTGGTTTGTCCAAACTCATCAATGTATCTTATCATGTCTGTAT
ACCGTCGACCTCTAGCTAGAGCTTGGCGTAATCATGGTCATAGCTGTTTCCTGTGTGAAATTGTTATCCG
CTCACAATTCCACACAACATACGAGCCGGAAGCATAAAGTGTAAAGCCTGGGGTGCCTAATGAGTGAGCT
AACTCACATTAATTGCGTTGCGCTCACTGCCCGCTTTCCAGTCGGGAAACCTGTCGTGCCAGCTGCATTA
ATGAATCGGCCAACGCGCGGGGAGAGGCGGTTTGCGTATTGGGCGCTCTTCCGCTTCCTCGCTCACTGAC
TCGCTGCGCTCGGTCGTTCGGCTGCGGCGAGCGGTATCAGCTCACTCAAAGGCGGTAATACGGTTATCCA
CAGAATCAGGGGATAACGCAGGAAAGAACATGTGAGCAAAAGGCCAGCAAAAGGCCAGGAACCGTAAAAA
GGCCGCGTTGCTGGCGTTTTTCCATAGGCTCCGCCCCCCTGACGAGCATCACAAAAATCGACGCTCAAGT
CAGAGGTGGCGAAACCCGACAGGACTATAAAGATACCAGGCGTTTCCCCCTGGAAGCTCCCTCGTGCGCT
CTCCTGTTCCGACCCTGCCGCTTACCGGATACCTGTCCGCCTTTCTCCCTTCGGGAAGCGTGGCGCTTTC
TCATAGCTCACGCTGTAGGTATCTCAGTTCGGTGTAGGTCGTTCGCTCCAAGCTGGGCTGTGTGCACGAA
CCCCCCGTTCAGCCCGACCGCTGCGCCTTATCCGGTAACTATCGTCTTGAGTCCAACCCGGTAAGACACG
ACTTATCGCCACTGGCAGCAGCCACTGGTAACAGGATTAGCAGAGCGAGGTATGTAGGCGGTGCTACAGA
GTTCTTGAAGTGGTGGCCTAACTACGGCTACACTAGAAGAACAGTATTTGGTATCTGCGCTCTGCTGAAG
CCAGTTACCTTCGGAAAAAGAGTTGGTAGCTCTTGATCCGGCAAACAAACCACCGCTGGTAGCGGTGGTT
TTTTTGTTTGCAAGCAGCAGATTACGCGCAGAAAAAAAGGATCTCAAGAAGATCCTTTGATCTTTTCTAC
GGGGTCTGACGCTCAGTGGAACGAAAACTCACGTTAAGGGATTTTGGTCATGAGATTATCAAAAAGGATC
TTCACCTAGATCCTTTTAAATTAAAAATGAAGTTTTAAATCAATCTAAAGTATATATGAGTAAACTTGGT
CTGACAGTTACCAATGCTTAATCAGTGAGGCACCTATCTCAGCGATCTGTCTATTTCGTTCATCCATAGT
TGCCTGACTCCCCGTCGTGTAGATAACTACGATACGGGAGGGCTTACCATCTGGCCCCAGTGCTGCAATG
ATACCGCGAGACCCACGCTCACCGGCTCCAGATTTATCAGCAATAAACCAGCCAGCCGGAAGGGCCGAGC
GCAGAAGTGGTCCTGCAACTTTATCCGCCTCCATCCAGTCTATTAATTGTTGCCGGGAAGCTAGAGTAAG
TAGTTCGCCAGTTAATAGTTTGCGCAACGTTGTTGCCATTGCTACAGGCATCGTGGTGTCACGCTCGTCG
TTTGGTATGGCTTCATTCAGCTCCGGTTCCCAACGATCAAGGCGAGTTACATGATCCCCCATGTTGTGCA
AAAAAGCGGTTAGCTCCTTCGGTCCTCCGATCGTTGTCAGAAGTAAGTTGGCCGCAGTGTTATCACTCAT
GGTTATGGCAGCACTGCATAATTCTCTTACTGTCATGCCATCCGTAAGATGCTTTTCTGTGACTGGTGAG
TACTCAACCAAGTCATTCTGAGAATAGTGTATGCGGCGACCGAGTTGCTCTTGCCCGGCGTCAATACGGG
ATAATACCGCGCCACATAGCAGAACTTTAAAAGTGCTCATCATTGGAAAACGTTCTTCGGGGCGAAAACT
CTCAAGGATCTTACCGCTGTTGAGATCCAGTTCGATGTAACCCACTCGTGCACCCAACTGATCTTCAGCA
TCTTTTACTTTCACCAGCGTTTCTGGGTGAGCAAAAACAGGAAGGCAAAATGCCGCAAAAAAGGGAATAA
GGGCGACACGGAAATGTTGAATACTCATACTCTTCCTTTTTCAATATTATTGAAGCATTTATCAGGGTTA
TTGTCTCATGAGCGGATACATATTTGAATGTATTTAGAAAAATAAACAAATAGGGGTTCCGCGCACATTT
CCCCGAAAAGTGCCACCTGACGTCGACGGATCGGGAGATCTCCCGATCCCCTATGGTGCACTCTCAGTAC
AATCTGCTCTGATGCCGCATAGTTAAGCCAGTATCTGCTCCCTGCTTGTGTGTTGGAGGTCGCTGAGTAG
TGCGCGAGCAAAATTTAAGCTACAACAAGGCAAGGCTTGACCGACAATTGCATGAAGAATCTGCTTAGGG
TTAGGCGTTTTGCGCTGCTTCGCGATGTA
Features (pLannotate 1.2.2; 22 found; start..end, strand, type, name):
     20..399     +  enhancer       CMV enhancer: human cytomegalovirus immediate early enhancer
    400..603     +  promoter       CMV promoter: human cytomegalovirus (CMV) immediate early promoter
    599..632     +  LTR            5' LTR (truncated) (fragment): truncated 5' long terminal repeat (LTR) from HIV-1
    648..666     +  promoter       T7 promoter: promoter for bacteriophage T7 RNA polymerase
    692..717     +  CDS            3xHA (fragment): three tandem HA epitope tags
    743..1183    +  CDS            PPP1R14A: PP14A_HUMAN - Also known as CPI17, PPP1INL. Experimental evidence at protein level: Swiss-Prot protein existence level 1. Inhibitor of PPP1CA. Has over 1000-fold higher inhibitory activity when phosphorylated, creating a molecular switch for regulating the phosphorylation status of PPP1CA substrates and smooth muscle contraction. From Homo sapiens (Human).
   1214..1232    -  promoter       SP6 promoter: promoter for bacteriophage SP6 RNA polymerase
   1258..1482    +  polyA_signal   bGH poly(A) signal: bovine growth hormone polyadenylation signal
   1486..1507    +  promoter       SV40 promoter (fragment): SV40 enhancer and early promoter
   1528..1956    +  rep_origin     f1 ori (sequence partly withheld): f1 bacteriophage origin of replication; arrow indicates direction of (+) strand synthesis
   1970..2299    +  promoter       SV40 promoter: SV40 enhancer and early promoter
   2366..3157    +  CDS            neo: KKA2_KLEPN - Also known as kan, nptII. Experimental evidence at protein level: Swiss-Prot protein existence level 1. Resistance to kanamycin, neomycin, paromomycin, ribostamycin, butirosin and gentamicin B. From Klebsiella pneumoniae.
   3181..3339    +  CDS            ble (fragment): BLE_KLEPN - Experimental evidence at protein level: Swiss-Prot protein existence level 1. Binding protein with a strong affinity to the bleomycin family of antibiotics. Binds to CL990; an antimitotic-antibiotic compound. From Klebsiella pneumoniae.
   3334..3455    +  polyA_signal   SV40 poly(A) signal: SV40 polyadenylation signal
   3528..3544    -  protein_bind   lac operator: The lac repressor binds to the lac operator to inhibit transcription in E. coli. This inhibition can be relieved by adding lactose or isopropyl-β-D-thiogalactopyranoside (IPTG). lac repressor encoded by lacI
   3552..3582    -  promoter       lac promoter: promoter for the E. coli lac operon
   3597..3618    -  protein_bind   CAP binding site: CAP binding activates transcription in the presence of cAMP. E. coli catabolite activator protein
   3631..3723    -  CDS            lacI (fragment): lac repressor; lacI; The lac repressor binds to the lac operator to inhibit transcription in E. coli. This inhibition can be relieved by adding lactose or isopropyl-β-D-thiogalactopyranoside (IPTG).
   3906..4494    -  rep_origin     ori: high-copy-number ColE1/pMB1/pBR322/pUC origin of replication
   4665..5525    -  CDS            AmpR: β-lactamase; bla; confers resistance to ampicillin, carbenicillin, and related antibiotics
   5526..5630    -  promoter       AmpR promoter: bla
   5689..5741    -  misc_feature   bom (fragment): basis of mobility region from pBR322
