[The description below was written by a language model from this plasmid's Addgene catalogue record and pLannotate feature annotations shown in this document.]
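Description:
HA-CPI-17-wt is a mammalian expression plasmid built on the pcDNA3.1(+) backbone that drives production of wild-type human CPI-17 (gene symbol PPP1R14A), an inhibitor of the protein phosphatase 1 catalytic subunit. Its inhibitory potency rises more than a thousand-fold on phosphorylation, making it a molecular switch in the control of smooth muscle contraction. The roughly 444 bp coding sequence was inserted between the BamHI and XhoI sites, both of which are retained. It sits downstream of the human cytomegalovirus immediate early enhancer and promoter and is followed by the bovine growth hormone polyadenylation signal. An HA epitope is fused to the N terminus. The annotation software labels this short stretch as a fragment of a 3xHA tag, which fits a single HA copy, as the catalogue entry indicates. T7 and SP6 promoters flank the insert and serve as sequencing primer sites.

The plasmid is propagated in E. coli through a high-copy ColE1/pUC-type origin with ampicillin selection from the β-lactamase gene. An f1 origin is also present and allows single-stranded DNA production. For mammalian cells, an SV40 early promoter drives the neomycin phosphotransferase gene, terminated by an SV40 poly(A) signal, so stable transfectants can be selected with G418. The short HIV-1 LTR, ble, lacI and bom fragments, together with the lac promoter and operator elements, appear to be backbone remnants or partial annotation matches rather than functional parts. The sequenced record of 5,876 nt matches the stated backbone plus insert. The stated purpose is mammalian expression of CPI-17, with the HA tag enabling antibody-based detection or immunoprecipitation. The "wt" in the name suggests a wild-type reference for comparison with mutants, though the record lists none.
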