Addgene plasmid #100772: HA-CPI-17-wt
Purpose: Mammalian expression of CPI-17
Depositing lab: Joseph Gordon. Depositing organization: University of Manitoba.
Backbone
  Vector backbone: pcDNA3.1(+)
  Backbone size w/o insert (bp): 5400
  Vector type: Mammalian Expression
Growth in bacteria
  Bacterial resistance: Ampicillin, 100 μg/mL
  Growth temperature: 37°C
  Growth strain: DH5alpha
  Copy number: High Copy
Gene/Insert
  Gene/Insert name: CPI-17
  Species: H. sapiens (human)
  Insert size (bp): 444
  Entrez Gene: PPP1R14A (a.k.a. CPI-17, CPI17, PPP1INL)
  Promoter: CMV
  Tag / fusion protein: HA (N terminal on insert)
  Cloning method: Restriction Enzyme; 5′ cloning site BamHI (not destroyed); 3′ cloning site XhoI (not destroyed)
  Sequencing primers: 5′ T7; 3′ Sp6
Terms and licenses: Academic/Nonprofit Terms; Industry Terms: Not Available to Industry
How to cite: HA-CPI-17-wt was a gift from Joseph Gordon (Addgene plasmid # 100772 ; http://n2t.net/addgene:100772 ; RRID:Addgene_100772)
